Addgene plasmid #61868: pcDNA3.1 Flag-Sesn2
Purpose: Transient overexpression of Flag-Sesn2 (mouse)
Depositing lab: Ming Li. Depositing organization: Memorial Sloan-Kettering Cancer Center. Publication: Sestrins function as guanine nucleotide dissociation inhibitors for Rag GTPases to control mTORC1 signaling. Peng M, Yin N, Li MO. Cell. 2014 Sep 25;159(1):122-33. doi: 10.1016/j.cell.2014.08.038. PubMed 25259925.
Backbone
  Vector backbone: pcDNA3.1
  Backbone size w/o insert (bp): 6000
  Total vector size (bp): 7440
  Vector type: Mammalian Expression
  Selectable markers: Neomycin (select with G418)
Growth in bacteria
  Bacterial resistance: Ampicillin, 100 μg/mL
  Growth temperature: 37°C
  Growth strain: DH5alpha
  Copy number: High Copy
Gene/Insert
  Gene/Insert name: Sesn2
  Species: M. musculus (mouse)
  Insert size (bp): 1440
  Mutation: none
  Entrez Gene: Sesn2 (a.k.a. HI95, SEST2, Ses2)
  Promoter: CMV
  Tag / fusion protein: Flag (N terminal on insert)
  Cloning method: Restriction Enzyme; 5′ cloning site BamHI (not destroyed); 3′ cloning site EcoRI (not destroyed)
  Sequencing primers: 5′ T7
Terms and licenses: Academic/Nonprofit Terms; Industry Terms: Not Available to Industry
How to cite: pcDNA3.1 Flag-Sesn2 was a gift from Ming Li (Addgene plasmid # 61868 ; http://n2t.net/addgene:61868 ; RRID:Addgene_61868)
