[The description below was written by a language model from this plasmid's Addgene catalogue record.]
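Description:
pcDNA3.1 Flag-Sesn2 is a mammalian expression plasmid built on the pcDNA3.1 backbone for transient overexpression of mouse Sestrin 2 (Sesn2, also known as HI95, SEST2 or Ses2). The backbone is recorded as about 6 kb and the complete plasmid as about 7.4 kb. It is maintained in E. coli as a high-copy plasmid under ampicillin selection. It also carries a neomycin resistance marker, so transfected mammalian cells can be selected with G418, although the stated purpose is transient expression. No feature table is provided, so other backbone elements, such as the bacterial origin and polyadenylation signals, are not itemised in the record.

The payload is a wild-type mouse Sesn2 coding sequence of roughly 1.4 kb, with no mutations recorded. It was inserted by restriction cloning between BamHI and EcoRI sites, both of which remain intact, so the insert can be excised or replaced. Transcription is driven by the CMV promoter, a strong constitutive promoter widely used for high-level expression in cultured mammalian cells. A Flag epitope is fused to the N terminus of the protein, allowing detection by immunoblotting or immunofluorescence and recovery by anti-Flag immunoprecipitation without a Sesn2-specific antibody. A T7 primer site upstream of the insert is listed for sequencing from the 5′ end.

The associated publication examines Sestrins as guanine nucleotide dissociation inhibitors for Rag GTPases in the control of mTORC1 signalling. This fits use of the plasmid for overexpression and protein interaction experiments on Sesn2 function in that pathway.
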