>Addgene plasmid #61868 | pcDNA3.1 Flag-Sesn2 | addgene partial sequence | sequence record 102520 | CMV-F 5'-CGCAAATGGGCGGTAGGCGTG-3'
CTCTCTGGCTACTAGAGAACCCACTGCTTACTGGCTTATCGAAATTAATACGACTCACTATAGGGAGACC
CAAGCTGGCTAGCGTTTAAACTTAAGCTTGGTACCGAGCTCGGATCCGCCACCATGGACTACAAAGACGA
TGACGACAAGATGATCGTAGCGGACTCCGAGTGCCATTCCGAGATCAAGGGCTACCTGCCGTTCACCAGG
GGTGGTGTGGCCGGCCCCGAGACCCGAGAGGAGCATCGGGAGGGCCAGGCTCGGCGAGGCTCTCGAGGGC
CCAGCGCTTTCATTCCAGTGGAAGAGATCCTTCGGGAAGGAGCTGAGAGCCTGGAGCAGCACCTGGGGCT
CGAGGCCCTGATGTCCTCAGGGCGGGTGGACAACCTGGCGGTGGTGATGGGTCTACACCCGGACTACCTT
AGCAGCTTCTGGCGCCTGCATTACCTGCTGCTGCATACGGATGGGCCCCTGGCCAGCTCCTGGCGCCACT
ACATTGCCATCATGGCTGCTGCCCGTCACCAGTGTTCTTACCTGGTGGGTTCCCACATGACTGAGTTCCT
GCAGACCGGCGGTGACCCCGAGTGGCTGCTGGGCCTTCACCGGGCCCCTGAGAAGCTCCGCAAGCTCAGC
GAGGTCAACAAGTTACTGGCGCATCGGCCGTGGCTCATCACCAAGGAGCATATCCAGGCCTTGCTGAAGA
CTGGCGAGCACAGCTGGTCCCTGGCCGAACTCATCCAAGCACTGGTCCTGCTTACCCACTGCCACTCTCT
GGCCTCCTTTGTG
