>Addgene plasmid #61868 | pcDNA3.1 Flag-Sesn2 | addgene partial sequence | sequence record 102522 | BGH-rev 5'-TAGAAGGCACAGTCGAGG-3'
TCTGACTCGAGCGGCCGCCACTGTGCTGGATATCTGCAGAATTCTCAGGTCATGTAGCGGGTGATGGCGC
GCAGGGCATAGAGCAGGGCCGCTTGCATGCGGGCTTCAAGGAGCAGCAAGTTCACATGAACCTTCTCTGA
GTGGCGGAAGTGCCTCCAAAAGAGGTTGTACATCCTACGGGTCGTCTTCTCAGGGTAGCAGGCCACCGTC
TTGATATAGATTTTGAGGTTCCGTTCCAGGAGCTGGTTTACCTCGCCGTAATCATAGTCATCGTATCTGA
TGCCAAAGACGCAGTGGATGTAGTTCCAGATGGCCCTGCGGAGCATGGAGGTGTCCACGCCACTGTGCAT
GGCGATGGTGTTATAGGTGAGGCTGCAGGCTACCTGGAACTTCTCATCCAGCAGCTGCCCTCCCTCAGGG
TAGAGCCTCTGGATCAGCGAGTAGCCATGGTCTTCCCAGGTATAATCCTGGGCACGGAAGGTTGGGGGCG
CCTGAGTCCCTCGACGAGTGAAGTCTTCATATCCAAATGCGGGGTCCTCCACAAAGCATAGGATGTCTGG
GTGTGGAGAAGGCTCCAGGATATCCGCTGAGGGGGTCACCAGCAGGCTTTCTGACTTCTCCAGCTCAAAA
CGGTTCTCCATTTCCTCCTGCGAAGCCCCCTCATCCCGCAGCAGGCTCTCCTGAAGCTGCCTCATGCGTT
CCATCAGAGCTTCTACGTCACGAGCGGCTTCAAAGCCCCCTGAGTTGTTCAGT
